>Addgene plasmid #102895 | pCXLE-dCas9VPH-T2A-GFP-shP53 | depositor full sequence | sequence record 194733 | pCXLE-dCas9VPH-T2A-GFP-shP53 sequence 17210 bps
GTCGACATTGATTATTGACTAGTTATTAATAGTAATCAATTACGGGGTCATTAGTTCATAGCCCATATAT
GGAGTTCCGCGTTACATAACTTACGGTAAATGGCCCGCCTGGCTGACCGCCCAACGACCCCCGCCCATTG
ACGTCAATAATGACGTATGTTCCCATAGTAACGCCAATAGGGACTTTCCATTGACGTCAATGGGTGGAGT
ATTTACGGTAAACTGCCCACTTGGCAGTACATCAAGTGTATCATATGCCAAGTACGCCCCCTATTGACGT
CAATGACGGTAAATGGCCCGCCTGGCATTATGCCCAGTACATGACCTTATGGGACTTTCCTACTTGGCAG
TACATCTACGTATTAGTCATCGCTATTACCATGGTCGAGGTGAGCCCCACGTTCTGCTTCACTCTCCCCA
TCTCCCCCCCCTCCCCACCCCCAATTTTGTATTTATTTATTTTTTAATTATTTTGTGCAGCGATGGGGGC
GGGGGGGGGGGGGGGGCGCGCGCCAGGCGGGGCGGGGCGGGGCGAGGGGCGGGGCGGGCGAGGCGGAGAG
GTGCGGCGGCAGCCAATCAGAGCGGCGCGCTCCGAAAGTTTCCTTTTATGGCGAGGCGGCGGCGGCGGCG
GCCCTATAAAAAGCGAAGCGCGCGGCGGGCGGGAGTCGCTGCGCGCTGCCTTCGCCCCGTGCCCCGCTCC
GCCGCCGCCTCGCGCCGCCCGCCCCGGCTCTGACTGACCGCGTTACTCCCACAGGTGAGCGGGCGGGACG
GCCCTTCTCCTCCGGGCTGTAATTAGCGCTTGGTTTAATGACGGCTTGTTTCTTTTCTGTGGCTGCGTGA
AAGCCTTGAGGGGCTCCGGGAGGGCCCTTTGTGCGGGGGGAGCGGCTCGGGGGGTGCGTGCGTGTGTGTG
TGCGTGGGGAGCGCCGCGTGCGGCTCCGCGCTGCCCGGCGGCTGTGAGCGCTGCGGGCGCGGCGCGGGGC
TTTGTGCGCTCCGCAGTGTGCGCGAGGGGAGCGCGGCCGGGGGCGGTGCCCCGCGGTGCGGGGGGGGCTG
CGAGGGGAACAAAGGCTGCGTGCGGGGTGTGTGCGTGGGGGGGTGAGCAGGGGGTGTGGGCGCGTCGGTC
GGGCTGCAACCCCCCCTGCACCCCCCTCCCCGAGTTGCTGAGCACGGCCCGGCTTCGGGTGCGGGGCTCC
GTACGGGGCGTGGCGCGGGGCTCGCCGTGCCGGGCGGGGGGTGGCGGCAGGTGGGGGTGCCGGGCGGGGC
GGGGCCGCCTCGGGCCGGGGAGGGCTCGGGGGAGGGGCGCGGCGGCCCCCGGAGCGCCGGCGGCTGTCGA
GGCGCGGCGAGCCGCAGCCATTGCCTTTTATGGTAATCGTGCGAGAGGGCGCAGGGACTTCCTTTGTCCC
AAATCTGTGCGGAGCCGAAATCTGGGAGGCGCCGCCGCACCCCCTCTAGCGGGCGCGGGGCGAAGCGGTG
CGGCGCCGGCAGGAAGGAAATGGGCGGGGAGGGCCTTCGTGCGTCGCCGCGCCGCCGTCCCCTTCTCCCT
CTCCAGCCTCGGGGCTGTCCGCGGGGGGACGGCTGCCTTCGGGGGGGACGGGGCAGGGCGGGGTTCGGCT
TCTGGCGTGTGACCGGCGGCTCTAGAGCCTCTGCTAACCATGTTCATGCCTTCTTCTTTTTCCTACAGCT
CCTGGGCAACGTGCTGGTTATTGTGCTGTCTCATCATTTTGGCAAAGAATTCCTCGACCGGTGCCACCAT
GTACCCATACGATGTTCCAGATTACGCTTCGCCGAAGAAAAAGCGCAAGGTCGAAGCGTCCGACAAGAAG
TACAGCATCGGCCTGGCCATCGGCACCAACTCTGTGGGCTGGGCCGTGATCACCGACGAGTACAAGGTGC
CCAGCAAGAAATTCAAGGTGCTGGGCAACACCGACCGGCACAGCATCAAGAAGAACCTGATCGGAGCCCT
GCTGTTCGACAGCGGCGAAACAGCCGAGGCCACCCGGCTGAAGAGAACCGCCAGAAGAAGATACACCAGA
CGGAAGAACCGGATCTGCTATCTGCAAGAGATCTTCAGCAACGAGATGGCCAAGGTGGACGACAGCTTCT
TCCACAGACTGGAAGAGTCCTTCCTGGTGGAAGAGGATAAGAAGCACGAGCGGCACCCCATCTTCGGCAA
CATCGTGGACGAGGTGGCCTACCACGAGAAGTACCCCACCATCTACCACCTGAGAAAGAAACTGGTGGAC
AGCACCGACAAGGCCGACCTGCGGCTGATCTATCTGGCCCTGGCCCACATGATCAAGTTCCGGGGCCACT
TCCTGATCGAGGGCGACCTGAACCCCGACAACAGCGACGTGGACAAGCTGTTCATCCAGCTGGTGCAGAC
CTACAACCAGCTGTTCGAGGAAAACCCCATCAACGCCAGCGGCGTGGACGCCAAGGCCATCCTGTCTGCC
AGACTGAGCAAGAGCAGACGGCTGGAAAATCTGATCGCCCAGCTGCCCGGCGAGAAGAAGAATGGCCTGT
TCGGCAACCTGATTGCCCTGAGCCTGGGCCTGACCCCCAACTTCAAGAGCAACTTCGACCTGGCCGAGGA
TGCCAAACTGCAGCTGAGCAAGGACACCTACGACGACGACCTGGACAACCTGCTGGCCCAGATCGGCGAC
CAGTACGCCGACCTGTTTCTGGCCGCCAAGAACCTGTCCGACGCCATCCTGCTGAGCGACATCCTGAGAG
TGAACACCGAGATCACCAAGGCCCCCCTGAGCGCCTCTATGATCAAGAGATACGACGAGCACCACCAGGA
CCTGACCCTGCTGAAAGCTCTCGTGCGGCAGCAGCTGCCTGAGAAGTACAAAGAGATTTTCTTCGACCAG
AGCAAGAACGGCTACGCCGGCTACATTGACGGCGGAGCCAGCCAGGAAGAGTTCTACAAGTTCATCAAGC
CCATCCTGGAAAAGATGGACGGCACCGAGGAACTGCTCGTGAAGCTGAACAGAGAGGACCTGCTGCGGAA
GCAGCGGACCTTCGACAACGGCAGCATCCCCCACCAGATCCACCTGGGAGAGCTGCACGCCATTCTGCGG
CGGCAGGAAGATTTTTACCCATTCCTGAAGGACAACCGGGAAAAGATCGAGAAGATCCTGACCTTCCGCA
TCCCCTACTACGTGGGCCCTCTGGCCAGGGGAAACAGCAGATTCGCCTGGATGACCAGAAAGAGCGAGGA
AACCATCACCCCCTGGAACTTCGAGGAAGTGGTGGACAAGGGCGCTTCCGCCCAGAGCTTCATCGAGCGG
ATGACCAACTTCGATAAGAACCTGCCCAACGAGAAGGTGCTGCCCAAGCACAGCCTGCTGTACGAGTACT
TCACCGTGTATAACGAGCTGACCAAAGTGAAATACGTGACCGAGGGAATGAGAAAGCCCGCCTTCCTGAG
CGGCGAGCAGAAAAAGGCCATCGTGGACCTGCTGTTCAAGACCAACCGGAAAGTGACCGTGAAGCAGCTG
AAAGAGGACTACTTCAAGAAAATCGAGTGCTTCGACTCCGTGGAAATCTCCGGCGTGGAAGATCGGTTCA
ACGCCTCCCTGGGCACATACCACGATCTGCTGAAAATTATCAAGGACAAGGACTTCCTGGACAATGAGGA
AAACGAGGACATTCTGGAAGATATCGTGCTGACCCTGACACTGTTTGAGGACAGAGAGATGATCGAGGAA
CGGCTGAAAACCTATGCCCACCTGTTCGACGACAAAGTGATGAAGCAGCTGAAGCGGCGGAGATACACCG
GCTGGGGCAGGCTGAGCCGGAAGCTGATCAACGGCATCCGGGACAAGCAGTCCGGCAAGACAATCCTGGA
TTTCCTGAAGTCCGACGGCTTCGCCAACAGAAACTTCATGCAGCTGATCCACGACGACAGCCTGACCTTT
AAAGAGGACATCCAGAAAGCCCAGGTGTCCGGCCAGGGCGATAGCCTGCACGAGCACATTGCCAATCTGG
CCGGCAGCCCCGCCATTAAGAAGGGCATCCTGCAGACAGTGAAGGTGGTGGACGAGCTCGTGAAAGTGAT
GGGCCGGCACAAGCCCGAGAACATCGTGATCGAAATGGCCAGAGAGAACCAGACCACCCAGAAGGGACAG
AAGAACAGCCGCGAGAGAATGAAGCGGATCGAAGAGGGCATCAAAGAGCTGGGCAGCCAGATCCTGAAAG
AACACCCCGTGGAAAACACCCAGCTGCAGAACGAGAAGCTGTACCTGTACTACCTGCAGAATGGGCGGGA
TATGTACGTGGACCAGGAACTGGACATCAACCGGCTGTCCGACTACGATGTCGACGCCATCGTGCCTCAG
AGCTTTCTGAAGGACGACTCCATCGACAACAAGGTGCTGACCAGAAGCGACAAGAACCGGGGCAAGAGCG
ACAACGTGCCCTCCGAAGAGGTCGTGAAGAAGATGAAGAACTACTGGCGGCAGCTGCTGAACGCCAAGCT
GATTACCCAGAGAAAGTTCGACAATCTGACCAAGGCCGAGAGAGGCGGCCTGAGCGAACTGGATAAGGCC
GGCTTCATCAAGAGACAGCTGGTGGAAACCCGGCAGATCACAAAGCACGTGGCACAGATCCTGGACTCCC
GGATGAACACTAAGTACGACGAGAATGACAAGCTGATCCGGGAAGTGAAAGTGATCACCCTGAAGTCCAA
GCTGGTGTCCGATTTCCGGAAGGATTTCCAGTTTTACAAAGTGCGCGAGATCAACAACTACCACCACGCC
CACGACGCCTACCTGAACGCCGTCGTGGGAACCGCCCTGATCAAAAAGTACCCTAAGCTGGAAAGCGAGT
TCGTGTACGGCGACTACAAGGTGTACGACGTGCGGAAGATGATCGCCAAGAGCGAGCAGGAAATCGGCAA
GGCTACCGCCAAGTACTTCTTCTACAGCAACATCATGAACTTTTTCAAGACCGAGATTACCCTGGCCAAC
GGCGAGATCCGGAAGCGGCCTCTGATCGAGACAAACGGCGAAACCGGGGAGATCGTGTGGGATAAGGGCC
GGGATTTTGCCACCGTGCGGAAAGTGCTGAGCATGCCCCAAGTGAATATCGTGAAAAAGACCGAGGTGCA
GACAGGCGGCTTCAGCAAAGAGTCTATCCTGCCCAAGAGGAACAGCGATAAGCTGATCGCCAGAAAGAAG
GACTGGGACCCTAAGAAGTACGGCGGCTTCGACAGCCCCACCGTGGCCTATTCTGTGCTGGTGGTGGCCA
AAGTGGAAAAGGGCAAGTCCAAGAAACTGAAGAGTGTGAAAGAGCTGCTGGGGATCACCATCATGGAAAG
AAGCAGCTTCGAGAAGAATCCCATCGACTTTCTGGAAGCCAAGGGCTACAAAGAAGTGAAAAAGGACCTG
ATCATCAAGCTGCCTAAGTACTCCCTGTTCGAGCTGGAAAACGGCCGGAAGAGAATGCTGGCCTCTGCCG
GCGAACTGCAGAAGGGAAACGAACTGGCCCTGCCCTCCAAATATGTGAACTTCCTGTACCTGGCCAGCCA
CTATGAGAAGCTGAAGGGCTCCCCCGAGGATAATGAGCAGAAACAGCTGTTTGTGGAACAGCACAAGCAC
TACCTGGACGAGATCATCGAGCAGATCAGCGAGTTCTCCAAGAGAGTGATCCTGGCCGACGCTAATCTGG
ACAAAGTGCTGTCCGCCTACAACAAGCACCGGGATAAGCCCATCAGAGAGCAGGCCGAGAATATCATCCA
CCTGTTTACCCTGACCAATCTGGGAGCCCCTGCCGCCTTCAAGTACTTTGACACCACCATCGACCGGAAG
AGGTACACCAGCACCAAAGAGGTGCTGGACGCCACCCTGATCCACCAGAGCATCACCGGCCTGTACGAGA
CACGGATCGACCTGTCTCAGCTGGGAGGCGACAGCCCCAAGAAGAAGAGAAAGGTGGAGGCCAGCCTCGA
GTGCGAAAGCGGCGGGCCGGCCGACGCCCTTGACGATTTTGACTTAGACATGCTCCCAGCCGATGCCCTT
GACGACTTTGACCTTGATATGCTGCCTGCTGACGCTCTTGACGATTTTGACCTTGACATGCTCCCCGGGT
CACTACCCAGCGCTAGCGTCGAGTGCGAAAGCGGCGGGCCGGCCGACGCCCTTGACGATTTTGACTTAGA
CATGCTCCCAGCCGATGCCCTTGACGACTTTGACCTTGATATGCTGCCTGCTGACGCTCTTGACGATTTT
GACCTTGACATGCTCCCCGGGTCACTACCCAGCGCTAGCGTCGAGTGCGAAAGCGGCGGGCCGGCCGACG
CCCTTGACGATTTTGACTTAGACATGCTCCCAGCCGATGCCCTTGACGACTTTGACCTTGATATGCTGCC
TGCTGACGCTCTTGACGATTTTGACCTTGACATGCTCCCCGGGTCACTACCCAGCGCTAGCGTCGAGTGC
GAAAGCGGCGGGCCGGCCGACGCCCTTGACGATTTTGACTTAGACATGCTCCCAGCCGATGCCCTTGACG
ACTTTGACCTTGATATGCTGCCTGCTGACGCTCTTGACGATTTTGACCTTGACATGCTCCCCGGGTCACT
ACCCAGCGCTAGCGTCGAGTTCGAAGGCAGCGGCGGGCCTTCAGGGCAGATCAGCAACCAGGCCCTGGCT
CTGGCCCCTAGCTCCGCTCCAGTGCTGGCCCAGACTATGGTGCCCTCTAGTGCTATGGTGCCTCTGGCCC
AGCCACCTGCTCCAGCCCCTGTGCTGACCCCAGGACCACCCCAGTCACTGAGCGCTCCAGTGCCCAAGTC
TACACAGGCCGGCGAGGGGACTCTGAGTGAAGCTCTGCTGCACCTGCAGTTCGACGCTGATGAGGACCTG
GGAGCTCTGCTGGGGAACAGCACCGATCCCGGAGTGTTCACAGATCTGGCCTCCGTGGACAACTCTGAGT
TTCAGCAGCTGCTGAATCAGGGCGTGTCCATGTCTCATAGTACAGCCGAACCAATGCTGATGGAGTACCC
CGAAGCCATTACCCGGCTGGTGACCGGCAGCCAGCGGCCCCCCGACCCCGCTCCAACTCCCCTGGGAACC
AGCGGCCTGCCTAATGGGCTGTCCGGAGATGAAGACTTCTCAAGCATCGCTGATATGGACTTTAGTGCCC
TGCTGTCACAGATTTCCTCTAGTGGGCAGGGAGGAGGTGGAAGCGGCTTCAGCGTGGACACCAGTGCCCT
GCTGGACCTGTTCAGCCCCTCGGTGACCGTGCCCGACATGAGCCTGCCTGACCTTGACAGCAGCCTGGCC
AGTATCCAAGAGCTCCTGTCTCCCCAGGAGCCCCCCAGGCCTCCCGAGGCAGAGAACAGCAGCCCGGATT
CAGGGAAGCAGCTGGTGCACTACACAGCGCAGCCGCTGTTCCTGCTGGACCCCGGCTCCGTGGACACCGG
GAGCAACGACCTGCCGGTGCTGTTTGAGCTGGGAGAGGGCTCCTACTTCTCCGAAGGGGACGGCTTCGCC
GAGGACCCCACCATCTCCCTGCTGACAGGCTCGGAGCCTCCCAAAGCCAAGGACCCCACTGTCTCCTCTA
GCGTCGACGGCTCCGGAGAGGGCAGAGGAAGTCTGCTAACATGCGGTGACGTCGAGGAGAATCCTGGCCC
AATCGATATGGTGAGCAAGGGCGAGGAGCTGTTCACCGGGGTGGTGCCCATCCTGGTCGAGCTGGACGGC
GACGTAAACGGCCACAAGTTCAGCGTGTCCGGCGAGGGCGAGGGCGATGCCACCTACGGCAAGCTGACCC
TGAAGTTCATCTGCACCACCGGCAAGCTGCCCGTGCCCTGGCCCACCCTCGTGACCACCCTGACCTACGG
CGTGCAGTGCTTCAGCCGCTACCCCGACCACATGAAGCAGCACGACTTCTTCAAGTCCGCCATGCCCGAA
GGCTACGTCCAGGAGCGCACCATCTTCTTCAAGGACGACGGCAACTACAAGACCCGCGCCGAGGTGAAGT
TCGAGGGCGACACCCTGGTGAACCGCATCGAGCTGAAGGGCATCGACTTCAAGGAGGACGGCAACATCCT
GGGGCACAAGCTGGAGTACAACTACAACAGCCACAACGTCTATATCATGGCCGACAAGCAGAAGAACGGC
ATCAAGGTGAACTTCAAGATCCGCCACAACATCGAGGACGGCAGCGTGCAGCTCGCCGACCACTACCAGC
AGAACACCCCCATCGGCGACGGCCCCGTGCTGCTGCCCGACAACCACTACCTGAGCACCCAGTCCGCCCT
GAGCAAAGACCCCAACGAGAAGCGCGATCACATGGTCCTGCTGGAGTTCGTGACCGCCGCCGGGATCACT
CTCGGCATGGACGAGCTGTACAAGTAATTTAAAGAATTCAAGCTTCGGGGACTAGTCATATGATAATCAA
CCTCTGGATTACAAAATTTGTGAAAGATTGACTGGTATTCTTAACTATGTTGCTCCTTTTACGCTATGTG
GATACGCTGCTTTAATGCCTTTGTATCATGCTATTGCTTCCCGTATGGCTTTCATTTTCTCCTCCTTGTA
TAAATCCTGGTTGCTGTCTCTTTATGAGGAGTTGTGGCCCGTTGTCAGGCAACGTGGCGTGGTGTGCACT
GTGTTTGCTGACGCAACCCCCACTGGTTGGGGCATTGCCACCACCTGTCAGCTCCTTTCCGGGACTTTCG
CTTTCCCCCTCCCTATTGCCACGGCGGAACTCATCGCCGCCTGCCTTGCCCGCTGCTGGACAGGGGCTCG
GCTGTTGGGCACTGACAATTCCGTGGTGTTGTCGGGGAAGCTGACGTCCTTTCCATGGCTGCTCGCCTGT
GTTGCCACCTGGATTCTGCGCGGGACGTCCTTCTGCTACGTCCCTTCGGCCCTCAATCCAGCGGACCTTC
CTTCCCGCGGCCTGCTGCCGGCTCTGCGGCCTCTTCCGCGTCTTCGCCTTCGCCCTCAGACGAGTCGGAT
CTCCCTTTGGGCCGCCTCCCCGCATCGGTAAATTCACTCCTCAGGTGCAGGCTGCCTATCAGAAGGTGGT
GGCTGGTGTGGCCAATGCCCTGGCTCACAAATACCACTGAGATCTTTTTCCCTCTGCCAAAAATTATGGG
GACATCATGAAGCCCCTTGAGCATCTGACTTCTGGCTAATAAAGGAAATTTATTTTCATTGCAATAGTGT
GTTGGAATTTTTTGTGTCTCTCACTCGGAAGGACATATGGGAGGGCAAATCATTTAAAACATCAGAATGA
GTATTTGGTTTAGAGTTTGGCAACATATGCCCATATGCTGGCTGCCATGAACAAAGGTTGGCTATAAAGA
GGTCATCAGTATATGAAACAGCCCCCTGCTGTCCATTCCTTATTCCATAGAAAAGCCTTGACTTGAGGTT
AGATTTTTTTTATATTTTGTTTTGTGTTATTTTTTTCTTTAACATCCCTAAAATTTTCCTTACATGTTTT
ACTAGCCAGATTTTTCCTCCTCTCCTGACTACTCCCAGTCATAGCTGTCCCTCTTCTCTTATGGAGATCC
CTCGACCTGCAGCCCAAGCTTGGCGTAATCATGGTCATAGCTGTTTCCTGTGTGAAATTGTTATCCGCTC
ACAATTCCACACAACATACGAGCCGGAAGCATAAAGTGTAAAGCCTGGGGTGCCTAATGAGTGAGCTAAC
TCACATTAATTGCGTTGCGCTCACTGCCCGCTTTCCAGTCGGGAAACCTGTCGTGCCAGCGGATCTCAAT
TCCGATCATATTCAATAACCCTTAATATAACTTCGTATAATGTATGCTATACGAAGTTATTAGGTCTGAA
GAGGAGTTTACGTCCAGCCAAGCTTAGGATCAATTCTCATGTTTGACAGCTTATCATCGATAAGCTGATC
CTCACAGGCCGCACCCAGCTTTTCTTCCGTTGCCCCAGTAGCATCTCTGTCTGGTGACCTTGAAGAGGAA
GAGGAGGGGTCCCGAGAATCCCCATCCCTACCGTCCAGCAAAAAGGGGGACGAGGAATTTGAGGCCTGGC
TTGAGGCTCAGGACGCAAATCTTGAGGATGTTCAGCGGGAGTTTTCCGGGCTGCGAGTAATTGGTGATGA
GGACGAGGATGGTTCGGAGGATGGGGAATTTTCAGACCTGGATCTGTCTGACAGCGACCATGAAGGGGAT
GAGGGTGGGGGGGCTGTTGGAGGGGGCAGGAGTCTGCACTCCCTGTATTCACTGAGCGTCGTCTAATAAA
GATGTCTATTGATCTCTTTTAGTGTGAATCATGTCTGACGAGGGGCCAGGTACAGGACCTGGAAATGGCC
TAGGAGAGAAGGGAGACACATCTGGACCAGAAGGCTCCGGCGGCAGTGGACCTCAAAGAAGAGGGGGTGA
TAACCATGGACGAGGACGGGGAAGAGGACGAGGACGAGGAGGCGGAAGACCAGGAGCCCCGGGCGGCTCA
GGATCAGGGCCAAGACATAGAGATGGTGTCCGGAGACCCCAAAAACGTCCAAGTTGCATTGGCTGCAAAG
GGACCCACGGTGGAACAGGAGCAGGAGCAGGAGCGGGAGGGGCAGGAGCAGGAGGGGCAGGAGCAGGAGG
AGGGGCAGGAGCAGGAGGAGGGGCAGGAGGGGCAGGAGGGGCAGGAGGGGCAGGAGCAGGAGGAGGGGCA
GGAGCAGGAGGAGGGGCAGGAGGGGCAGGAGGGGCAGGAGCAGGAGGAGGGGCAGGAGCAGGAGGAGGGG
CAGGAGGGGCAGGAGCAGGAGGAGGGGCAGGAGGGGCAGGAGGGGCAGGAGCAGGAGGAGGGGCAGGAGC
AGGAGGAGGGGCAGGAGGGGCAGGAGCAGGAGGAGGGGCAGGAGGGGCAGGAGGGGCAGGAGCAGGAGGA
GGGGCAGGAGCAGGAGGGGCAGGAGGGGCAGGAGGGGCAGGAGCAGGAGGGGCAGGAGCAGGAGGAGGGG
CAGGAGGGGCAGGAGGGGCAGGAGCAGGAGGGGCAGGAGCAGGAGGGGCAGGAGCAGGAGGGGCAGGAGC
AGGAGGGGCAGGAGGGGCAGGAGCAGGAGGGGCAGGAGGGGCAGGAGCAGGAGGGGCAGGAGGGGCAGGA
GCAGGAGGAGGGGCAGGAGGGGCAGGAGCAGGAGGAGGGGCAGGAGGGGCAGGAGCAGGAGGGGCAGGAG
GGGCAGGAGCAGGAGGGGCAGGAGGGGCAGGAGCAGGAGGGGCAGGAGGGGCAGGAGCAGGAGGAGGGGC
AGGAGCAGGAGGGGCAGGAGCAGGAGGTGGAGGCCGGGGTCGAGGAGGCAGTGGAGGCCGGGGTCGAGGA
GGTAGTGGAGGCCGGGGTCGAGGAGGTAGTGGAGGCCGCCGGGGTAGAGGACGTGAAAGAGCCAGGGGGG
GAAGTCGTGAAAGAGCCAGGGGGAGAGGTCGTGGACGTGGAGAAAAGAGGCCCAGGAGTCCCAGTAGTCA
GTCATCATCATCCGGGTCTCCACCGCGCAGGCCCCCTCCAGGTAGAAGGCCATTTTTCCACCCTGTAGGG
GAAGCCGATTATTTTGAATACCACCAAGAAGGTGGCCCAGATGGTGAGCCTGACGTGCCCCCGGGAGCGA
TAGAGCAGGGCCCCGCAGATGACCCAGGAGAAGGCCCAAGCACTGGACCCCGGGGTCAGGGTGATGGAGG
CAGGCGCAAAAAAGGAGGGTGGTTTGGAAAGCATCGTGGTCAAGGAGGTTCCAACCCGAAATTTGAGAAC
ATTGCAGAAGGTTTAAGAGCTCTCCTGGCTAGGAGTCACGTAGAAAGGACTACCGACGAAGGAACTTGGG
TCGCCGGTGTGTTCGTATATGGAGGTAGTAAGACCTCCCTTTACAACCTAAGGCGAGGAACTGCCCTTGC
TATTCCACAATGTCGTCTTACACCATTGAGTCGTCTCCCCTTTGGAATGGCCCCTGGACCCGGCCCACAA
CCTGGCCCGCTAAGGGAGTCCATTGTCTGTTATTTCATGGTCTTTTTACAAACTCATATATTTGCTGAGG
TTTTGAAGGATGCGATTAAGGACCTTGTTATGACAAAGCCCGCTCCTACCTGCAATATCAGGGTGACTGT
GTGCAGCTTTGACGATGGAGTAGATTTGCCTCCCTGGTTTCCACCTATGGTGGAAGGGGCTGCCGCGGAG
GGTGATGACGGAGATGACGGAGATGAAGGAGGTGATGGAGATGAGGGTGAGGAAGGGCAGGAGTGATGTA
ACTTGTTAGGAGACGCCCTCAATCGTATTAAAAGCCGTGTATTCCCCCGCACTAAAGAATAAATCCCCAG
TAGACATCATGCGTGCTGTTGGTGTATTTCTGGCCATCTGTCTTGTCACCATTTTCGTCCTCCCAACATG
GGGCAATTGCCGGAACCCTTAATATAACTTCGTATAATGTATGCTATACGAAGTTATTAGGTCCCTCGAA
GAGGTTCACTAGCGGATCTCAATTGGGCATACCCATGTTGTCACGTCACTCAGCTCCGCGCTCAACACCT
TCTCGCGTTGGAAAACATTAGCGACATTTACCTGGTGAGCAATCAGACATGCGACGGCTTTAGCCTGGCC
TCCTTAAATTCACCTAAGAATGGGAGCAACCAGCAGGAAAAGGACAAGCAGCGAAAATTCACGCCCCCTT
GGGAGGTGGCGGCATATGCAAAGGATAGCACTCCCACTCTACTACTGGGTATCATATGCTGACTGTATAT
GCATGAGGATAGCATATGCTACCCGGATACAGATTAGGATAGCATATACTACCCAGATATAGATTAGGAT
AGCATATGCTACCCAGATATAGATTAGGATAGCCTATGCTACCCAGATATAAATTAGGATAGCATATACT
ACCCAGATATAGATTAGGATAGCATATGCTACCCAGATATAGATTAGGATAGCCTATGCTACCCAGATAT
AGATTAGGATAGCATATGCTACCCAGATATAGATTAGGATAGCATATGCTATCCAGATATTTGGGTAGTA
TATGCTACCCAGATATAAATTAGGATAGCATATACTACCCTAATCTCTATTAGGATAGCATATGCTACCC
GGATACAGATTAGGATAGCATATACTACCCAGATATAGATTAGGATAGCATATGCTACCCAGATATAGAT
TAGGATAGCCTATGCTACCCAGATATAAATTAGGATAGCATATACTACCCAGATATAGATTAGGATAGCA
TATGCTACCCAGATATAGATTAGGATAGCCTATGCTACCCAGATATAGATTAGGATAGCATATGCTATCC
AGATATTTGGGTAGTATATGCTACCCATGGCAACATTAGCCCACCGTGCTCTCAGCGACCTCGTGAATAT
GAGGACCAACAACCCTGTGCTTGGCGCTCAGGCGCAAGTGTGTGTAATTTGTCCTCCAGATCGCAGCAAT
CGCGCCCCTATCTTGGCCCGCCCACCTACTTATGCAGGTATTCCCCGGGGTGCCATTAGTGGTTTTGTGG
GCAAGTGGTTTGACCGCAGTGGTTAGCGGGGTTACAATCAGCCAAGTTATTACACCCTTATTTTACAGTC
CAAAACCGCAGGGCGGCGTGTGGGGGCTGACGCGTGCCCCCACTCCACAATTTCAAAAAAAAGAGTGGCC
ACTTGTCTTTGTTTATGGGCCCCATTGGCGTGGAGCCCCGTTTAATTTTCGGGGGTGTTAGAGACAACCA
GTGGAGTCCGCTGCTGTCGGCGTCCACTCTCTTTCCCCTTGTTACAAATAGAGTGTAACAACATGGTTCA
CCTGTCTTGGTCCCTGCCTGGGACACATCTTAATAACCCCAGTATCATATTGCACTAGGATTATGTGTTG
CCCATAGCCATAAATTCGTGTGAGATGGACATCCAGTCTTTACGGCTTGTCCCCACCCCATGGATTTCTA
TTGTTAAAGATATTCAGAATGTTTCATTCCTACACTAGTATTTATTGCCCAAGGGGTTTGTGAGGGTTAT
ATTGGTGTCATAGCACAATGCCACCACTGAACCCCCCGTCCAAATTTTATTCTGGGGGCGTCACCTGAAA
CCTTGTTTTCGAGCACCTCACATACACCTTACTGTTCACAACTCAGCAGTTATTCTATTAGCTAAACGAA
GGAGAATGAAGAAGCAGGCGAAGATTCAGGAGAGTTCACTGCCCGCTCCTTGATCTTCAGCCACTGCCCT
TGTGACTAAAATGGTTCACTACCCTCGTGGAATCCTGACCCCATGTAAATAAAACCGTGACAGCTCATGG
GGTGGGAGATATCGCTGTTCCTTAGGACCCTTTTACTAACCCTAATTCGATAGCATATGCTTCCCGTTGG
GTAACATATGCTATTGAATTAGGGTTAGTCTGGATAGTATATACTACTACCCGGGAAGCATATGCTACCC
GTTTAGGGTTAACAAGGGGGCCTTATAAACACTATTGCTAATGCCCTCTTGAGGGTCCGCTTATCGGTAG
CTACACAGGCCCCTCTGATTGACGTTGGTGTAGCCTCCCGTAGTCTTCCTGGGCCCCTGGGAGGTACATG
TCCCCCAGCATTGGTGTAAGAGCTTCAGCCAAGAGTTACACATAAAGGCAATGTTGTGTTGCAGTCCACA
GACTGCAAAGTCTGCTCCAGGATGAAAGCCACTCAGTGTTGGCAAATGTGCACATCCATTTATAAGGATG
TCAACTACAGTCAGAGAACCCCTTTGTGTTTGGTCCCCCCCCGTGTCACATGTGGAACAGGGCCCAGTTG
GCAAGTTGTACCAACCAACTGAAGGGATTACATGCACTGCCCCGCGAAGAAGGGGCAGAGATGTCGTAGT
CAGGTTTAGTTCGTCCGGGGCGGGGCATCGATCCTCTAGAGTCGACGCTAGCGGATCCGACGCCGCCATC
TCTAGGCCCGCGCCGGCCCCCTCGCACAGACTTGTGGGAGAAGCTCGGCTACTCCCCTGCCCCGGTTAAT
TTGCATATAATATTTCCTAGTAACTATAGAGGCTTAATGTGCGATAAAAGACAGATAATCTGTTCTTTTT
AATACTAGCTACATTTTACATGATAGGCTTGGATTTCTATAAGAGATACAAATACTAAATTATTATTTTA
AAAAACAGCACAAAAGGAAACTCACCCTAACTGTAAAGTAATTGTGTGTTTTGAGACTATAAATATCCCT
TGGAGAAAAGCCTTGTTTGGGCCGACTCCAGTGGTAATCTACTTCAAGAGAGTAGATTACCACTGGAGTC
TTTTTTGGAATTCCTGCAGCCCGGGGGATCCGCTGCATTAATGAATCGGCCAACGCGCGGGGAGAGGCGG
TTTGCGTATTGGGCGCTCTTCCGCTTCCTCGCTCACTGACTCGCTGCGCTCGGTCGTTCGGCTGCGGCGA
GCGGTATCAGCTCACTCAAAGGCGGTAATACGGTTATCCACAGAATCAGGGGATAACGCAGGAAAGAACA
TGTGAGCAAAAGGCCAGCAAAAGGCCAGGAACCGTAAAAAGGCCGCGTTGCTGGCGTTTTTCCATAGGCT
CCGCCCCCCTGACGAGCATCACAAAAATCGACGCTCAAGTCAGAGGTGGCGAAACCCGACAGGACTATAA
AGATACCAGGCGTTTCCCCCTGGAAGCTCCCTCGTGCGCTCTCCTGTTCCGACCCTGCCGCTTACCGGAT
ACCTGTCCGCCTTTCTCCCTTCGGGAAGCGTGGCGCTTTCTCATAGCTCACGCTGTAGGTATCTCAGTTC
GGTGTAGGTCGTTCGCTCCAAGCTGGGCTGTGTGCACGAACCCCCCGTTCAGCCCGACCGCTGCGCCTTA
TCCGGTAACTATCGTCTTGAGTCCAACCCGGTAAGACACGACTTATCGCCACTGGCAGCAGCCACTGGTA
ACAGGATTAGCAGAGCGAGGTATGTAGGCGGTGCTACAGAGTTCTTGAAGTGGTGGCCTAACTACGGCTA
CACTAGAAGAACAGTATTTGGTATCTGCGCTCTGCTGAAGCCAGTTACCTTCGGAAAAAGAGTTGGTAGC
TCTTGATCCGGCAAACAAACCACCGCTGGTAGCGGTGGTTTTTTTGTTTGCAAGCAGCAGATTACGCGCA
GAAAAAAAGGATCTCAAGAAGATCCTTTGATCTTTTCTACGGGGTCTGACGCTCAGTGGAACGAAAACTC
ACGTTAAGGGATTTTGGTCATGAGATTATCAAAAAGGATCTTCACCTAGATCCTTTTAAATTAAAAATGA
AGTTTTAAATCAATCTAAAGTATATATGAGTAAACTTGGTCTGACAGTTACCAATGCTTAATCAGTGAGG
CACCTATCTCAGCGATCTGTCTATTTCGTTCATCCATAGTTGCCTGACTCCCCGTCGTGTAGATAACTAC
GATACGGGAGGGCTTACCATCTGGCCCCAGTGCTGCAATGATACCGCGAGACCCACGCTCACCGGCTCCA
GATTTATCAGCAATAAACCAGCCAGCCGGAAGGGCCGAGCGCAGAAGTGGTCCTGCAACTTTATCCGCCT
CCATCCAGTCTATTAATTGTTGCCGGGAAGCTAGAGTAAGTAGTTCGCCAGTTAATAGTTTGCGCAACGT
TGTTGCCATTGCTACAGGCATCGTGGTGTCACGCTCGTCGTTTGGTATGGCTTCATTCAGCTCCGGTTCC
CAACGATCAAGGCGAGTTACATGATCCCCCATGTTGTGCAAAAAAGCGGTTAGCTCCTTCGGTCCTCCGA
TCGTTGTCAGAAGTAAGTTGGCCGCAGTGTTATCACTCATGGTTATGGCAGCACTGCATAATTCTCTTAC
TGTCATGCCATCCGTAAGATGCTTTTCTGTGACTGGTGAGTACTCAACCAAGTCATTCTGAGAATAGTGT
ATGCGGCGACCGAGTTGCTCTTGCCCGGCGTCAATACGGGATAATACCGCGCCACATAGCAGAACTTTAA
AAGTGCTCATCATTGGAAAACGTTCTTCGGGGCGAAAACTCTCAAGGATCTTACCGCTGTTGAGATCCAG
TTCGATGTAACCCACTCGTGCACCCAACTGATCTTCAGCATCTTTTACTTTCACCAGCGTTTCTGGGTGA
GCAAAAACAGGAAGGCAAAATGCCGCAAAAAAGGGAATAAGGGCGACACGGAAATGTTGAATACTCATAC
TCTTCCTTTTTCAATATTATTGAAGCATTTATCAGGGTTATTGTCTCATGAGCGGATACATATTTGAATG
TATTTAGAAAAATAAACAAATAGGGGTTCCGCGCACATTTCCCCGAAAAGTGCCACCTGG
Features (pLannotate 1.2.2; 33 found; start..end, strand, type, name):
      4..383     +  enhancer       CMV enhancer: human cytomegalovirus immediate early enhancer
    385..661     +  promoter       chicken β-actin promoter: No description available
    662..1678    +  intron         chimeric intron: chimera between introns from chicken β-actin and rabbit β-globin
   1752..1779    +  CDS            3xHA (fragment): three tandem HA epitope tags
   1812..5912    +  CDS            Cas9: Cas9 (Csn1) endonuclease from the Streptococcus pyogenes Type II CRISPR/Cas system generates RNA-guided double strand breaks in DNA
   5973..6083    +  CDS            VP48: 3 tandem repeats of the minimal activation domain of herpes simplex virus VP16 (Cheng et al., 2013)
   6135..6245    +  CDS            VP48: 3 tandem repeats of the minimal activation domain of herpes simplex virus VP16 (Cheng et al., 2013)
   6297..6407    +  CDS            VP48: 3 tandem repeats of the minimal activation domain of herpes simplex virus VP16 (Cheng et al., 2013)
   6459..6569    +  CDS            VP48: 3 tandem repeats of the minimal activation domain of herpes simplex virus VP16 (Cheng et al., 2013)
   6618..7160    +  CDS            Rela (fragment): TF65_MOUSE - Also known as Nfkb3. Experimental evidence at protein level: Swiss-Prot protein existence level 1. NF-kappa-B is a pleiotropic transcription factor present in almost all cell types and is the endpoint of a series of signal transduction events that are initiated by a vast array of stimuli related to many biological processes such as inflammation, immunity, differentiation, cell growth, tumorigenesis and apoptosis. NF-kappa-B is a homo- or heterodimeric complex formed by the Rel-like domain- containing proteins RELA/p65, RELB, NFKB1/p105, NFKB1/p50, REL and NFKB2/p52. The heterodime
   7185..7556    +  CDS            HSF1: C-terminal activation domain from the human heat shock transcription factor HSF1
   7638..8357    +  CDS            EGFP: the original enhanced GFP (Yang et al., 1996) mammalian codon-optimized
   8395..8983    +  misc_feature   WPRE: woodchuck hepatitis virus posttranscriptional regulatory element
   8987..9067    +  CDS            HBB (fragment): HBB_PONPY - Experimental evidence at transcript level: Swiss-Prot protein existence level 2. Involved in oxygen transport from the lung to the various peripheral tissues. From Pongo pygmaeus (Bornean orangutan).
   9138..9193    +  polyA_signal   β-globin poly(A) signal: rabbit β-globin polyadenylation signal (Gil and Proudfoot, 1987)
   9576..9598    -  protein_bind   lac operator (fragment): The lac repressor binds to the lac operator to inhibit transcription in E. coli. This inhibition can be relieved by adding lactose or isopropyl-β-D-thiogalactopyranoside (IPTG). lac repressor encoded by lacI
   9602..9632    -  promoter       lac promoter: promoter for the E. coli lac operon
   9647..9668    -  protein_bind   CAP binding site: CAP binding activates transcription in the presence of cAMP. E. coli catabolite activator protein
   9681..9720    -  CDS            lacI (fragment): lac repressor; lacI; The lac repressor binds to the lac operator to inhibit transcription in E. coli. This inhibition can be relieved by adding lactose or isopropyl-β-D-thiogalactopyranoside (IPTG).
   9757..9790    -  protein_bind   loxP: Cre-mediated recombination occurs in the 8-bp core sequence (GCATACAT). Cre recombinase
   9843..9866    +  promoter       tet promoter (fragment): E. coli promoter for tetracycline efflux protein gene
   9869..10213   +  CDS            BRRF2_EBVB9 (fragment): Protein inferred from homology: Swiss-Prot protein existence level 3. From Epstein-Barr virus (strain B95-8) (HHV-4) (Human herpesvirus 4).
  10251..12176   +  CDS            EBNA1: Epstein-Barr nuclear antigen 1, also known as EBNA-1 crucial for latent viral infection, and for episomal amplification of vectors containing the oriP origin (Okita et al., 2013)
  12259..12327   +  CDS            gL (fragment): GL_EBVB9 - Experimental evidence at protein level: Swiss-Prot protein existence level 1. The heterodimer glycoprotein H-glycoprotein L is required for the fusion of viral and plasma membranes leading to virus entry into the host cell. Acts as a functional inhibitor of gH and maintains gH in an inhibited form. Upon binding to host integrins, gL dissociates from gH leading to activation of the viral fusion glycoproteins gB and gH. Fusion of EBV with B-lymphocytes requires the additional receptor- binding protein gp42, which forms a complex with gH/gL. The heterodimer gH/gL targets also host EPHA
  12344..12377   -  protein_bind   loxP: Cre-mediated recombination occurs in the 8-bp core sequence (GCATACAT). Cre recombinase
  12411..12563   +  CDS            gL (fragment): GL_EBVA8 - Experimental evidence at protein level: Swiss-Prot protein existence level 1. The heterodimer glycoprotein H-glycoprotein L is required for the fusion of viral and plasma membranes leading to virus entry into the host cell. Acts as a functional inhibitor of gH and maintains gH in an inhibited form. Upon binding to host integrins, gL dissociates from gH leading to activation of the viral fusion glycoproteins gB and gH. The heterodimer gH/gL targets also host EPHA2 to promote viral entry. From Epstein-Barr virus (strain AG876) (HHV-4) (Human herpesvirus 4).
  12564..14353   +  rep_origin     oriP: Epstein-Barr virus oriP replication origin (Yates et al., 2000)
  14824..15137   +  promoter       U6 promoter: RNA polymerase III promoter for mouse U6 snRNA (Das et al., 1988)
  15198..15221   -  misc_feature   MCS (fragment): pBluescript multiple cloning site
  15222..15276   -  CDS            lacI (fragment): lac repressor; lacI; The lac repressor binds to the lac operator to inhibit transcription in E. coli. This inhibition can be relieved by adding lactose or isopropyl-β-D-thiogalactopyranoside (IPTG).
  15459..16047   -  rep_origin     ori: high-copy-number ColE1/pMB1/pBR322/pUC origin of replication
  16218..17078   -  CDS            AmpR: β-lactamase; bla; confers resistance to ampicillin, carbenicillin, and related antibiotics
  17079..17183   -  promoter       AmpR promoter: bla
