[The description below was written by a language model from this plasmid's Addgene catalogue record and pLannotate feature annotations shown in this document.]
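Description:
pCXLE-dCas9VPH-T2A-GFP-shP53 is a 17.2 kb non-integrating episomal mammalian expression plasmid built on the pCXLE backbone and used for CRISPR-based gene activation. In E. coli it is maintained through a high-copy ColE1/pUC-type origin and selected with ampicillin (AmpR with its bla promoter). In mammalian cells it persists as an episome through the Epstein-Barr virus oriP origin together with an EBNA1 coding sequence carried on the same plasmid. The EBNA1 region is flanked by two loxP sites in the same orientation, so Cre recombinase could in principle excise it and abolish episomal maintenance.

The main payload is driven by the CAG promoter, annotated as the CMV enhancer, chicken β-actin promoter and chimeric intron. It encodes a nuclease-dead Streptococcus pyogenes Cas9 (D10A, H840A), preceded by an HA tag fragment and fused to a composite activator. That activator consists of four VP48 blocks (together VP192), a fragment of the p65/RelA activation domain and the HSF1 C-terminal activation domain, giving the "VPH" effector. A T2A peptide, stated in the record but not annotated, links this fusion to EGFP, so fluorescence reports on cells expressing the activator. A WPRE and a rabbit β-globin polyadenylation signal complete the transcription unit. A separate mouse U6 (Pol III) promoter lies downstream of oriP and presumably drives the p53 shRNA named in the record, although the hairpin itself is not annotated.

No guide RNA cassette appears in the feature table, so guides would have to be supplied separately. The associated publication concerns reprogramming of human cells to pluripotency with CRISPR activators; p53 knockdown is commonly used to improve reprogramming efficiency.
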