Addgene plasmid #102895: pCXLE-dCas9VPH-T2A-GFP-shP53
Purpose: EBNA episome plasmid for CAG promoter constitutive expression of dCas9-VP192-p65-HSF1 followed by T2A-GFP as a reporter. Includes p53 shRNA expression cassette.
Depositing lab: Timo Otonkoski. Depositing organization: University of Helsinki. Publication: Human pluripotent reprogramming with CRISPR activators. Weltner J, Balboa D, Katayama S, Bespalov M, Krjutskov K, Jouhilahti EM, Trokovic R, Kere J, Otonkoski T. Nat Commun. 2018 Jul 6;9(1):2643. doi: 10.1038/s41467-018-05067-x. PubMed 29980666.
Backbone
  Vector backbone: pCXLE
  Vector type: Mammalian Expression, CRISPR
Growth in bacteria
  Bacterial resistance: Ampicillin, 100 μg/mL
  Growth temperature: 37°C
  Growth strain: DH5alpha
  Copy number: High Copy
Gene/Insert
  Gene/Insert name: dCas9VPH-T2A-GFP-shP53
  Mutation: D10A, H840A
  Promoter: CAG
  Cloning method: Restriction Enzyme; 5′ cloning site unknown (unknown if destroyed); 3′ cloning site unknown (unknown if destroyed)
  Sequencing primers: 5′ unknown
Terms and licenses: Academic/Nonprofit Terms; Industry Terms: Not Available to Industry
How to cite: pCXLE-dCas9VPH-T2A-GFP-shP53 was a gift from Timo Otonkoski (Addgene plasmid # 102895 ; http://n2t.net/addgene:102895 ; RRID:Addgene_102895)
