>Addgene plasmid #102895 | pCXLE-dCas9VPH-T2A-GFP-shP53 | addgene partial sequence | sequence record 198699 | Addgene Partial NGS Result -- Backbone
TGTAACTTGTTAGGAGACGCCCTCAATCGTATTAAAAGCCGTGTATTCCCCCGCACTAAAGAATAAATCC
CCAGTAGACATCATGCGTGCTGTTGGTGTATTTCTGGCCATCTGTCTTGTCACCATTTTCGTCCTCCCAA
CATGGGGCAATTGCCGGAACCCTTAATATAACTTCGTATAATGTATGCTATACGAAGTTATTAGGTCCCT
CGAAGAGGTTCACTAGCGGATCTCAATTGGGCATACCCATGTTGTCACGTCACTCAGCTCCGCGCTCAAC
ACCTTCTCGCGTTGGAAAACATTAGCGACATTTACCTGGTGAGCAATCAGACATGCGACGGCTTTAGCCT
GGCCTCCTTAAATTCACCTAAGAATGGGAGCAACCAGCAGGAAAAGGACAAGCAGCGAAAATTCACGCCC
CCTTGGGAGGTGGCGGCATATGCAAAGGATAGCACTCCCACTCTACTACTGGGTATCATATGCTGACTGT
ATATGCATGAGGATAGCATATGCTACCCGGATACAGATTAGGATAGCATATACTACCCAGATATAGATTA
GGATAGCATATGCTACCCAGATATAGATTAGGATAGCCTATGCTACCCAGATATAAATTAGGATAGCATA
TACTACCCAGATATAGATTAGGATAGCATATGCTACCCAGATATAGATTAGGATAGCCTATGCTACCCAG
ATATAGATTAGGATAGCATATGCTACCCAGATATAGATTAGGATAGCATATGCTATCCAGATATTTGGGT
AGTATATGCTACCCAGATATAAATTAGGATAGCATATACTACCCTAATCTCTATTAGGATAGCATATGCT
ACCCGGATACAGATTAGGATAGCATATACTACCCAGATATAGATTAGGATAGCATATGCTACCCAGATAT
AGATTAGGATAGCCTATGCTACCCAGATATAAATTAGGATAGCATATACTACCCAGATATAGATTAGGAT
AGCATATGCTACCCAGATATAGATTAGGATAGCCTATGCTACCCAGATATAGATTAGGATAGCATATGCT
ATCCAGATATTTGGGTAGTATATGCTACCCATGGCAACATTAGCCCACCGTGCTCTCAGCGACCTCGTGA
ATATGAGGACCAACAACCCTGTGCTTGGCGCTCAGGCGCAAGTGTGTGTAATTTGTCCTCCAGATCGCAG
CAATCGCGCCCCTATCTTGGCCCGCCCACCTACTTATGCAGGTATTCCCCGGGGTGCCATTAGTGGTTTT
GTGGGCAAGTGGTTTGACCGCAGTGGTTAGCGGGGTTACAATCAGCCAAGTTATTACACCCTTATTTTAC
AGTCCAAAACCGCAGGGCGGCGTGTGGGGGCTGACGCGTGCCCCCACTCCACAATTTCAAAAAAAAGAGT
GGCCACTTGTCTTTGTTTATGGGCCCCATTGGCGTGGAGCCCCGTTTAATTTTCGGGGGTGTTAGAGACA
ACCAGTGGAGTCCGCTGCTGTCGGCGTCCACTCTCTTTCCCCTTGTTACAAATAGAGTGTAACAACATGG
TTCACCTGTCTTGGTCCCTGCCTGGGACACATCTTAATAACCCCAGTATCATATTGCACTAGGATTATGT
GTTGCCCATAGCCATAAATTCGTGTGAGATGGACATCCAGTCTTTACGGCTTGTCCCCACCCCATGGATT
TCTATTGTTAAAGATATTCAGAATGTTTCATTCCTACACTAGTATTTATTGCCCAAGGGGTTTGTGAGGG
TTATATTGGTGTCATAGCACAATGCCACCACTGAACCCCCCGTCCAAATTTTATTCTGGGGGCGTCACCT
GAAACCTTGTTTTCGAGCACCTCACATACACCTTACTGTTCACAACTCAGCAGTTATTCTATTAGCTAAA
CGAAGGAGAATGAAGAAGCAGGCGAAGATTCAGGAGAGTTCACTGCCCGCTCCTTGATCTTCAGCCACTG
CCCTTGTGACTAAAATGGTTCACTACCCTCGTGGAATCCTGACCCCATGTAAATAAAACCGTGACAGCTC
ATGGGGTGGGAGATATCGCTGTTCCTTAGGACCCTTTTACTAACCCTAATTCGATAGCATATGCTTCCCG
TTGGGTAACATATGCTATTGAATTAGGGTTAGTCTGGATAGTATATACTACTACCCGGGAAGCATATGCT
ACCCGTTTAGGGTTAACAAGGGGGCCTTATAAACACTATTGCTAATGCCCTCTTGAGGGTCCGCTTATCG
GTAGCTACACAGGCCCCTCTGATTGACGTTGGTGTAGCCTCCCGTAGTCTTCCTGGGCCCCTGGGAGGTA
CATGTCCCCCAGCATTGGTGTAAGAGCTTCAGCCAAGAGTTACACATAAAGGCAATGTTGTGTTGCAGTC
CACAGACTGCAAAGTCTGCTCCAGGATGAAAGCCACTCAGTGTTGGCAAATGTGCACATCCATTTATAAG
GATGTCAACTACAGTCAGAGAACCCCTTTGTGTTTGGTCCCCCCCCGTGTCACATGTGGAACAGGGCCCA
GTTGGCAAGTTGTACCAACCAACTGAAGGGATTACATGCACTGCCCCGCGAAGAAGGGGCAGAGATGTCG
TAGTCAGGTTTAGTTCGTCCGGGGCGGGGATCGATCCTCTAGAGTCGACGCTAGCGGATCCGACGCCGCC
ATCTCTAGGCCCGCGCCGGCCCCCTCGCACAGACTTGTGGGAGAAGCTCGGCTACTCCCCTGCCCCGGTT
AATTTGCATATAATATTTCCTAGTAACTATAGAGGCTTAATGTGCGATAAAAGACAGATAATCTGTTCTT
TTTAATACTAGCTACATTTTACATGATAGGCTTGGATTTCTATAAGAGATACAAATACTAAATTATTATT
TTAAAAAACAGCACAAAAGGAAACTCACCCTAACTGTAAAGTAATTGTGTGTTTTGAGACTATAAATATC
CCTTGGAGAAAAGCCTTGTTTGGGCCGACTCCAGTGGTAATCTACTTCAAGAGAGTAGATTACCACTGGA
GTCTTTTTTGGAATTCCTGCAGCCCGGGGGATCCGCTGCATTAATGAATCGGCCAACGCGCGGGGAGAGG
CGGTTTGCGTATTGGGCGCTCTTCCGCTTCCTCGCTCACTGACTCGCTGCGCTCGGTCGTTCGGCTGCGG
CGAGCGGTATCAGCTCACTCAAAGGCGGTAATACGGTTATCCACAGAATCAGGGGATAACGCAGGAAAGA
ACATGTGAGCAAAAGGCCAGCAAAAGGCCAGGAACCGTAAAAAGGCCGCGTTGCTGGCGTTTTTCCATAG
GCTCCGCCCCCCTGACGAGCATCACAAAAATCGACGCTCAAGTCAGAGGTGGCGAAACCCGACAGGACTA
TAAAGATACCAGGCGTTTCCCCCTGGAAGCTCCCTCGTGCGCTCTCCTGTTCCGACCCTGCCGCTTACCG
GATACCTGTCCGCCTTTCTCCCTTCGGGAAGCGTGGCGCTTTCTCATAGCTCACGCTGTAGGTATCTCAG
TTCGGTGTAGGTCGTTCGCTCCAAGCTGGGCTGTGTGCACGAACCCCCCGTTCAGCCCGACCGCTGCGCC
TTATCCGGTAACTATCGTCTTGAGTCCAACCCGGTAAGACACGACTTATCGCCACTGGCAGCAGCCACTG
GTAACAGGATTAGCAGAGCGAGGTATGTAGGCGGTGCTACAGAGTTCTTGAAGTGGTGGCCTAACTACGG
CTACACTAGAAGAACAGTATTTGGTATCTGCGCTCTGCTGAAGCCAGTTACCTTCGGAAAAAGAGTTGGT
AGCTCTTGATCCGGCAAACAAACCACCGCTGGTAGCGGTGGTTTTTTTGTTTGCAAGCAGCAGATTACGC
GCAGAAAAAAAGGATCTCAAGAAGATCCTTTGATCTTTTCTACGGGGTCTGACGCTCAGTGGAACGAAAA
CTCACGTTAAGGGATTTTGGTCATGAGATTATCAAAAAGGATCTTCACCTAGATCCTTTTAAATTAAAAA
TGAAGTTTTAAATCAATCTAAAGTATATATGAGTAAACTTGGTCTGACAGTTACCAATGCTTAATCAGTG
AGGCACCTATCTCAGCGATCTGTCTATTTCGTTCATCCATAGTTGCCTGACTCCCCGTCGTGTAGATAAC
TACGATACGGGAGGGCTTACCATCTGGCCCCAGTGCTGCAATGATACCGCGAGACCCACGCTCACCGGCT
CCAGATTTATCAGCAATAAACCAGCCAGCCGGAAGGGCCGAGCGCAGAAGTGGTCCTGCAACTTTATCCG
CCTCCATCCAGTCTATTAATTGTTGCCGGGAAGCTAGAGTAAGTAGTTCGCCAGTTAATAGTTTGCGCAA
CGTTGTTGCCATTGCTACAGGCATCGTGGTGTCACGCTCGTCGTTTGGTATGGCTTCATTCAGCTCCGGT
TCCCAACGATCAAGGCGAGTTACATGATCCCCCATGTTGTGCAAAAAAGCGGTTAGCTCCTTCGGTCCTC
CGATCGTTGTCAGAAGTAAGTTGGCCGCAGTGTTATCACTCATGGTTATGGCAGCACTGCATAATTCTCT
TACTGTCATGCCATCCGTAAGATGCTTTTCTGTGACTGGTGAGTACTCAACCAAGTCATTCTGAGAATAG
TGTATGCGGCGACCGAGTTGCTCTTGCCCGGCGTCAATACGGGATAATACCGCGCCACATAGCAGAACTT
TAAAAGTGCTCATCATTGGAAAACGTTCTTCGGGGCGAAAACTCTCAAGGATCTTACCGCTGTTGAGATC
CAGTTCGATGTAACCCACTCGTGCACCCAACTGATCTTCAGCATCTTTTACTTTCACCAGCGTTTCTGGG
TGAGCAAAAACAGGAAGGCAAAATGCCGCAAAAAAGGGAATAAGGGCGACACGGAAATGTTGAATACTCA
TACTCTTCCTTTTTCAATATTATTGAAGCATTTATCAGGGTTATTGTCTCATGAGCGGATACATATTTGA
ATGTATTTAGAAAAATAAACAAATAGGGGTTCCGCGCACATTTCCCCGAAAAGTGCCACCTGGGTCGACA
TTGATTATTGACTAGTTATTAATAGTAATCAATTACGGGGTCATTAGTTCATAGCCCATATATGGAGTTC
CGCGTTACATAACTTACGGTAAATGGCCCGCCTGGCTGACCGCCCAACGACCCCCGCCCATTGACGTCAA
TAATGACGTATGTTCCCATAGTAACGCCAATAGGGACTTTCCATTGACGTCAATGGGTGGAGTATTTACG
GTAAACTGCCCACTTGGCAGTACATCAAGTGTATCATATGCCAAGTACGCCCCCTATTGACGTCAATGAC
GGTAAATGGCCCGCCTGGCATTATGCCCAGTACATGACCTTATGGGACTTTCCTACTTGGCAGTACATCT
ACGTATTAGTCATCGCTATTACCATGGTCGAGGTGAGCCCCACGTTCTGCTTCACTCTCCCCATCTCCCC
CCCCTCCCCACCCCCAATTTTGTATTTATTTATTTTTTAATTATTTTGTGCAGCGATGGGGGCGGGGGGG
GGGGGGGGGCGCGCGCC
