>Addgene plasmid #102895 | pCXLE-dCas9VPH-T2A-GFP-shP53 | addgene partial sequence | sequence record 198700 | Addgene Partial NGS Result -- Insert
TACCCATACGATGTTCCAGATTACGCTTCGCCGAAGAAAAAGCGCAAGGTCGAAGCGTCCGACAAGAAGT
ACAGCATCGGCCTGGCCATCGGCACCAACTCTGTGGGCTGGGCCGTGATCACCGACGAGTACAAGGTGCC
CAGCAAGAAATTCAAGGTGCTGGGCAACACCGACCGGCACAGCATCAAGAAGAACCTGATCGGAGCCCTG
CTGTTCGACAGCGGCGAAACAGCCGAGGCCACCCGGCTGAAGAGAACCGCCAGAAGAAGATACACCAGAC
GGAAGAACCGGATCTGCTATCTGCAAGAGATCTTCAGCAACGAGATGGCCAAGGTGGACGACAGCTTCTT
CCACAGACTGGAAGAGTCCTTCCTGGTGGAAGAGGATAAGAAGCACGAGCGGCACCCCATCTTCGGCAAC
ATCGTGGACGAGGTGGCCTACCACGAGAAGTACCCCACCATCTACCACCTGAGAAAGAAACTGGTGGACA
GCACCGACAAGGCCGACCTGCGGCTGATCTATCTGGCCCTGGCCCACATGATCAAGTTCCGGGGCCACTT
CCTGATCGAGGGCGACCTGAACCCCGACAACAGCGACGTGGACAAGCTGTTCATCCAGCTGGTGCAGACC
TACAACCAGCTGTTCGAGGAAAACCCCATCAACGCCAGCGGCGTGGACGCCAAGGCCATCCTGTCTGCCA
GACTGAGCAAGAGCAGACGGCTGGAAAATCTGATCGCCCAGCTGCCCGGCGAGAAGAAGAATGGCCTGTT
CGGCAACCTGATTGCCCTGAGCCTGGGCCTGACCCCCAACTTCAAGAGCAACTTCGACCTGGCCGAGGAT
GCCAAACTGCAGCTGAGCAAGGACACCTACGACGACGACCTGGACAACCTGCTGGCCCAGATCGGCGACC
AGTACGCCGACCTGTTTCTGGCCGCCAAGAACCTGTCCGACGCCATCCTGCTGAGCGACATCCTGAGAGT
GAACACCGAGATCACCAAGGCCCCCCTGAGCGCCTCTATGATCAAGAGATACGACGAGCACCACCAGGAC
CTGACCCTGCTGAAAGCTCTCGTGCGGCAGCAGCTGCCTGAGAAGTACAAAGAGATTTTCTTCGACCAGA
GCAAGAACGGCTACGCCGGCTACATTGACGGCGGAGCCAGCCAGGAAGAGTTCTACAAGTTCATCAAGCC
CATCCTGGAAAAGATGGACGGCACCGAGGAACTGCTCGTGAAGCTGAACAGAGAGGACCTGCTGCGGAAG
CAGCGGACCTTCGACAACGGCAGCATCCCCCACCAGATCCACCTGGGAGAGCTGCACGCCATTCTGCGGC
GGCAGGAAGATTTTTACCCATTCCTGAAGGACAACCGGGAAAAGATCGAGAAGATCCTGACCTTCCGCAT
CCCCTACTACGTGGGCCCTCTGGCCAGGGGAAACAGCAGATTCGCCTGGATGACCAGAAAGAGCGAGGAA
ACCATCACCCCCTGGAACTTCGAGGAAGTGGTGGACAAGGGCGCTTCCGCCCAGAGCTTCATCGAGCGGA
TGACCAACTTCGATAAGAACCTGCCCAACGAGAAGGTGCTGCCCAAGCACAGCCTGCTGTACGAGTACTT
CACCGTGTATAACGAGCTGACCAAAGTGAAATACGTGACCGAGGGAATGAGAAAGCCCGCCTTCCTGAGC
GGCGAGCAGAAAAAGGCCATCGTGGACCTGCTGTTCAAGACCAACCGGAAAGTGACCGTGAAGCAGCTGA
AAGAGGACTACTTCAAGAAAATCGAGTGCTTCGACTCCGTGGAAATCTCCGGCGTGGAAGATCGGTTCAA
CGCCTCCCTGGGCACATACCACGATCTGCTGAAAATTATCAAGGACAAGGACTTCCTGGACAATGAGGAA
AACGAGGACATTCTGGAAGATATCGTGCTGACCCTGACACTGTTTGAGGACAGAGAGATGATCGAGGAAC
GGCTGAAAACCTATGCCCACCTGTTCGACGACAAAGTGATGAAGCAGCTGAAGCGGCGGAGATACACCGG
CTGGGGCAGGCTGAGCCGGAAGCTGATCAACGGCATCCGGGACAAGCAGTCCGGCAAGACAATCCTGGAT
TTCCTGAAGTCCGACGGCTTCGCCAACAGAAACTTCATGCAGCTGATCCACGACGACAGCCTGACCTTTA
AAGAGGACATCCAGAAAGCCCAGGTGTCCGGCCAGGGCGATAGCCTGCACGAGCACATTGCCAATCTGGC
CGGCAGCCCCGCCATTAAGAAGGGCATCCTGCAGACAGTGAAGGTGGTGGACGAGCTCGTGAAAGTGATG
GGCCGGCACAAGCCCGAGAACATCGTGATCGAAATGGCCAGAGAGAACCAGACCACCCAGAAGGGACAGA
AGAACAGCCGCGAGAGAATGAAGCGGATCGAAGAGGGCATCAAAGAGCTGGGCAGCCAGATCCTGAAAGA
ACACCCCGTGGAAAACACCCAGCTGCAGAACGAGAAGCTGTACCTGTACTACCTGCAGAATGGGCGGGAT
ATGTACGTGGACCAGGAACTGGACATCAACCGGCTGTCCGACTACGATGTCGACGCCATCGTGCCTCAGA
GCTTTCTGAAGGACGACTCCATCGACAACAAGGTGCTGACCAGAAGCGACAAGAACCGGGGCAAGAGCGA
CAACGTGCCCTCCGAAGAGGTCGTGAAGAAGATGAAGAACTACTGGCGGCAGCTGCTGAACGCCAAGCTG
ATTACCCAGAGAAAGTTCGACAATCTGACCAAGGCCGAGAGAGGCGGCCTGAGCGAACTGGATAAGGCCG
GCTTCATCAAGAGACAGCTGGTGGAAACCCGGCAGATCACAAAGCACGTGGCACAGATCCTGGACTCCCG
GATGAACACTAAGTACGACGAGAATGACAAGCTGATCCGGGAAGTGAAAGTGATCACCCTGAAGTCCAAG
CTGGTGTCCGATTTCCGGAAGGATTTCCAGTTTTACAAAGTGCGCGAGATCAACAACTACCACCACGCCC
ACGACGCCTACCTGAACGCCGTCGTGGGAACCGCCCTGATCAAAAAGTACCCTAAGCTGGAAAGCGAGTT
CGTGTACGGCGACTACAAGGTGTACGACGTGCGGAAGATGATCGCCAAGAGCGAGCAGGAAATCGGCAAG
GCTACCGCCAAGTACTTCTTCTACAGCAACATCATGAACTTTTTCAAGACCGAGATTACCCTGGCCAACG
GCGAGATCCGGAAGCGGCCTCTGATCGAGACAAACGGCGAAACCGGGGAGATCGTGTGGGATAAGGGCCG
GGATTTTGCCACCGTGCGGAAAGTGCTGAGCATGCCCCAAGTGAATATCGTGAAAAAGACCGAGGTGCAG
ACAGGCGGCTTCAGCAAAGAGTCTATCCTGCCCAAGAGGAACAGCGATAAGCTGATCGCCAGAAAGAAGG
ACTGGGACCCTAAGAAGTACGGCGGCTTCGACAGCCCCACCGTGGCCTATTCTGTGCTGGTGGTGGCCAA
AGTGGAAAAGGGCAAGTCCAAGAAACTGAAGAGTGTGAAAGAGCTGCTGGGGATCACCATCATGGAAAGA
AGCAGCTTCGAGAAGAATCCCATCGACTTTCTGGAAGCCAAGGGCTACAAAGAAGTGAAAAAGGACCTGA
TCATCAAGCTGCCTAAGTACTCCCTGTTCGAGCTGGAAAACGGCCGGAAGAGAATGCTGGCCTCTGCCGG
CGAACTGCAGAAGGGAAACGAACTGGCCCTGCCCTCCAAATATGTGAACTTCCTGTACCTGGCCAGCCAC
TATGAGAAGCTGAAGGGCTCCCCCGAGGATAATGAGCAGAAACAGCTGTTTGTGGAACAGCACAAGCACT
ACCTGGACGAGATCATCGAGCAGATCAGCGAGTTCTCCAAGAGAGTGATCCTGGCCGACGCTAATCTGGA
CAAAGTGCTGTCCGCCTACAACAAGCACCGGGATAAGCCCATCAGAGAGCAGGCCGAGAATATCATCCAC
CTGTTTACCCTGACCAATCTGGGAGCCCCTGCCGCCTTCAAGTACTTTGACACCACCATCGACCGGAAGA
GGTACACCAGCACCAAAGAGGTGCTGGACGCCACCCTGATCCACCAGAGCATCACCGGCCTGTACGAGAC
ACGGATCGACCTGTCTCAGCTGGGAGGCGACAGCCCCAAGAAGAAGAGAAAGGTGGAGGCCAGCCTCGAG
TGCGAAAGCGGCGGGCCGGCCGACGCCCTTGACGATTTTGACTTAGACATGCTCCCAGCCGATGCCCTTG
ACGACTTTGACCTTGATATGCTGCCTGCTGACGCTCTTGACGATTTTGACCTTGACATGCTCCCCGGGTC
ACTACCCAGCGCTAGCGTCGAGTGCGAAAGCGGCGGGCCGGCCGACGCCCTTGACGATTTTGACTTAGAC
ATGCTCCCAGCCGATGCCCTTGACGACTTTGACCTTGATATGCTGCCTGCTGACGCTCTTGACGATTTTG
ACCTTGACATGCTCCCCGGGTCACTACCCAGCGCTAGCGTCGAGTGCGAAAGCGGCGGGCCGGCCGACGC
CCTTGACGATTTTGACTTAGACATGCTCCCAGCCGATGCCCTTGACGACTTTGACCTTGATATGCTGCCT
GCTGACGCTCTTGACGATTTTGACCTTGACATGCTCCCCGGGTCACTACCCAGCGCTAGCGTCGAGTGCG
AAAGCGGCGGGCCGGCCGACGCCCTTGACGATTTTGACTTAGACATGCTCCCAGCCGATGCCCTTGACGA
CTTTGACCTTGATATGCTGCCTGCTGACGCTCTTGACGATTTTGACCTTGACATGCTCCCCGGGTCACTA
CCCAGCGCTAGCGTCGAGTTCGAAGGCAGCGGCGGGCCTTCAGGGCAGATCAGCAACCAGGCCCTGGCTC
TGGCCCCTAGCTCCGCTCCAGTGCTGGCCCAGACTATGGTGCCCTCTAGTGCTATGGTGCCTCTGGCCCA
GCCACCTGCTCCAGCCCCTGTGCTGACCCCAGGACCACCCCAGTCACTGAGCGCTCCAGTGCCCAAGTCT
ACACAGGCCGGCGAGGGGACTCTGAGTGAAGCTCTGCTGCACCTGCAGTTCGACGCTGATGAGGACCTGG
GAGCTCTGCTGGGGAACAGCACCGATCCCGGAGTGTTCACAGATCTGGCCTCCGTGGACAACTCTGAGTT
TCAGCAGCTGCTGAATCAGGGCGTGTCCATGTCTCATAGTACAGCCGAACCAATGCTGATGGAGTACCCC
GAAGCCATTACCCGGCTGGTGACCGGCAGCCAGCGGCCCCCCGACCCCGCTCCAACTCCCCTGGGAACCA
GCGGCCTGCCTAATGGGCTGTCCGGAGATGAAGACTTCTCAAGCATCGCTGATATGGACTTTAGTGCCCT
GCTGTCACAGATTTCCTCTAGTGGGCAGGGAGGAGGTGGAAGCGGCTTCAGCGTGGACACCAGTGCCCTG
CTGGACCTGTTCAGCCCCTCGGTGACCGTGCCCGACATGAGCCTGCCTGACCTTGACAGCAGCCTGGCCA
GTATCCAAGAGCTCCTGTCTCCCCAGGAGCCCCCCAGGCCTCCCGAGGCAGAGAACAGCAGCCCGGATTC
AGGGAAGCAGCTGGTGCACTACACAGCGCAGCCGCTGTTCCTGCTGGACCCCGGCTCCGTGGACACCGGG
AGCAACGACCTGCCGGTGCTGTTTGAGCTGGGAGAGGGCTCCTACTTCTCCGAAGGGGACGGCTTCGCCG
AGGACCCCACCATCTCCCTGCTGACAGGCTCGGAGCCTCCCAAAGCCAAGGACCCCACTGTCTCCTCTAG
CGTCGACGGCTCCGGAGAGGGCAGAGGAAGTCTGCTAACATGCGGTGACGTCGAGGAGAATCCTGGCCCA
ATCGATATGGTGAGCAAGGGCGAGGAGCTGTTCACCGGGGTGGTGCCCATCCTGGTCGAGCTGGACGGCG
ACGTAAACGGCCACAAGTTCAGCGTGTCCGGCGAGGGCGAGGGCGATGCCACCTACGGCAAGCTGACCCT
GAAGTTCATCTGCACCACCGGCAAGCTGCCCGTGCCCTGGCCCACCCTCGTGACCACCCTGACCTACGGC
GTGCAGTGCTTCAGCCGCTACCCCGACCACATGAAGCAGCACGACTTCTTCAAGTCCGCCATGCCCGAAG
GCTACGTCCAGGAGCGCACCATCTTCTTCAAGGACGACGGCAACTACAAGACCCGCGCCGAGGTGAAGTT
CGAGGGCGACACCCTGGTGAACCGCATCGAGCTGAAGGGCATCGACTTCAAGGAGGACGGCAACATCCTG
GGGCACAAGCTGGAGTACAACTACAACAGCCACAACGTCTATATCATGGCCGACAAGCAGAAGAACGGCA
TCAAGGTGAACTTCAAGATCCGCCACAACATCGAGGACGGCAGCGTGCAGCTCGCCGACCACTACCAGCA
GAACACCCCCATCGGCGACGGCCCCGTGCTGCTGCCCGACAACCACTACCTGAGCACCCAGTCCGCCCTG
AGCAAAGACCCCAACGAGAAGCGCGATCACATGGTCCTGCTGGAGTTCGTGACCGCCGCCGGGATCACTC
TCGGCATGGACGAGCTGTACAAGTAATTTAAAGAATTCAAGCTTCGGGGACTAGTCATATGATAATCAAC
CTCTGGATTACAAAATTTGTGAAAGATTGACTGGTATTCTTAACTATGTTGCTCCTTTTACGCTATGTGG
ATACGCTGCTTTAATGCCTTTGTATCATGCTATTGCTTCCCGTATGGCTTTCATTTTCTCCTCCTTGTAT
AAATCCTGGTTGCTGTCTCTTTATGAGGAGTTGTGGCCCGTTGTCAGGCAACGTGGCGTGGTGTGCACTG
TGTTTGCTGACGCAACCCCCACTGGTTGGGGCATTGCCACCACCTGTCAGCTCCTTTCCGGGACTTTCGC
TTTCCCCCTCCCTATTGCCACGGCGGAACTCATCGCCGCCTGCCTTGCCCGCTGCTGGACAGGGGCTCGG
CTGTTGGGCACTGACAATTCCGTGGTGTTGTCGGGGAAGCTGACGTCCTTTCCATGGCTGCTCGCCTGTG
TTGCCACCTGGATTCTGCGCGGGACGTCCTTCTGCTACGTCCCTTCGGCCCTCAATCCAGCGGACCTTCC
TTCCCGCGGCCTGCTGCCGGCTCTGCGGCCTCTTCCGCGTCTTCGCCTTCGCCCTCAGACGAGTCGGATC
TCCCTTTGGGCCGCCTCCCCGCATCGGTACAATTCACTCCTCAGGTGCAGGCTGCCTATCAGAAGGTGGT
GGCTGGTGTGGCCAATGCCCTGGCTCACAAATACCACTGAGATCTTTTTCCCTCTGCCAAAAATTATGGG
GACATCATGAAGCCCCTTGAGCATCTGACTTCTGGCTAATAAAGGAAATTTATTTTCATTGCAATAGTGT
GTTGGAATTTTTTGTGTCTCTCACTCGGAAGGACATATGGGAGGGCAAATCATTTAAAACATCAGAATGA
GTATTTGGTTTAGAGTTTGGCAACATATGCCCATATGCTGGCTGCCATGAACAAAGGTTGGCTATAAAGA
GGTCATCAGTATATGAAACAGCCCCCTGCTGTCCATTCCTTATTCCATAGAAAAGCCTTGACTTGAGGTT
AGATTTTTTTTATATTTTGTTTTGTGTTATTTTTTTCTTTAACATCCCTAAAATTTTCCTTACATGTTTT
ACTAGCCAGATTTTTCCTCCTCTCCTGACTACTCCCAGTCATAGCTGTCCCTCTTCTCTTATGGAGATCC
CTCGACCTGCAGCCCAAGCTTGGCGTAATCATGGTCATAGCTGTTTCCTGTGTGAAATTGTTATCCGCTC
ACAATTCCACACAACATACGAGCCGGAAGCATAAAGTGTAAAGCCTGGGGTGCCTAATGAGTGAGCTAAC
TCACATTAATTGCGTTGCGCTCACTGCCCGCTTTCCAGTCGGGAAACCTGTCGTGCCAGCGGATCTCAAT
TCCGATCATATTCAATAACCCTTAATATAACTTCGTATAATGTATGCTATACGAAGTTATTAGGTCTGAA
GAGGAGTTTACGTCCAGCCAAGCTTAGGATCAATTCTCATGTTTGACAGCTTATCATCGATAAGCTGATC
CTCACAGGCCGCACCCAGCTTTTCTTCCGTTGCCCCAGTAGCATCTCTGTCTGGTGACCTTGAAGAGGAA
GAGGAGGGGTCCCGAGAATCCCCATCCCTACCGTCCAGCAAAAAGGGGGACGAGGAATTTGAGGCCTGGC
TTGAGGCTCAGGACGCAAATCTTGAGGATGTTCAGCGGGAGTTTTCCGGGCTGCGAGTAATTGGTGATGA
GGACGAGGATGGTTCGGAGGATGGGGAATTTTCAGACCTGGATCTGTCTGACAGCGACCATGAAGGGGAT
GAGGGTGGGGGGGCTGTTGGAGGGGGCAGGAGTCTGCACTCCCTGTATTCACTGAGCGTCGTCTAATAAA
GATGTCTATTGATCTCTTTTAGTGTGAATCATGTCTGACGAGGGGCCAGGTACAGGACCTGGAAATGGCC
TAGGAGAGAAGGGAGACACATCTGGACCAGAAGGCTCCGGCGGCAGTGGACCTCAAAGAAGAGGGGGTGA
TAACCATGGACGAGGACGGGGAAGAGGACGAGGACGAGGAGGCGGAAGACCAGGAGCCCCGGGCGGCTCA
GGATCAGGGCCAAGACATAGAGATGGTGTCCGGAGACCCCAAAAACGTCCAAGTTGCATTGGCTGCAAAG
GGACCCACGGTGGAACAGGAGCAGGAGCAGGAGCGGGAGGGGCAGGAG
